Addgene plasmid #73378: pCMV-Myc-XPLN aa1-125 (N125)
Purpose: Expression of the N-terminal region of XPLN (amino acids 1–125, designated N125)
Depositing lab: Jie Chen. Depositing organization: University of Illinois at Urbana-Champaign. Publication: XPLN is an endogenous inhibitor of mTORC2. Khanna N, Fang Y, Yoon MS, Chen J. Proc Natl Acad Sci U S A. 2013 Oct 1;110(40):15979-84. doi: 10.1073/pnas.1310434110. Epub 2013 Sep 16. PubMed 24043828.
Backbone
  Vector backbone: pCMV-Myc
  Vector type: Mammalian Expression
Growth in bacteria
  Bacterial resistance: Ampicillin, 100 μg/mL
  Growth temperature: 37°C
  Growth strain: DH5alpha
  Copy number: Unknown
Gene/Insert
  Gene/Insert name: arhgef3 (alt name: XPLN)
  Species: H. sapiens (human)
  Mutation: Expresses N terminal amino acid 1-125 of XPLN (arhgef3) protein
  Entrez Gene: ARHGEF3 (a.k.a. GEF3, STA3, XPLN)
  Promoter: CMV
  Tag / fusion protein: Myc (QKLISEEDL) (N terminal on backbone)
  Cloning method: Unknown
  Sequencing primers: 5′ CMV-F; 3′ EBV-rev
Terms and licenses: Academic/Nonprofit Terms; Industry Terms: Not Available to Industry
How to cite: pCMV-Myc-XPLN aa1-125 (N125) was a gift from Jie Chen (Addgene plasmid # 73378 ; http://n2t.net/addgene:73378 ; RRID:Addgene_73378)
