[The description below was written by a language model from this plasmid's Addgene catalogue record.]
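Description:
pCMV-Myc-XPLN aa1-125 (N125) is a mammalian expression plasmid built on the pCMV-Myc backbone. It is propagated in E. coli under ampicillin selection. The record lists the copy number as unknown and does not name the bacterial origin of replication, nor does it mention any selectable marker for mammalian cells, so the plasmid is presumably meant for transient transfection rather than stable line generation.

The insert is a truncated fragment of human ARHGEF3, also known as XPLN, a Rho-family guanine nucleotide exchange factor. Only the N-terminal 125 amino acids are encoded, a fragment the depositors call N125. Transcription is driven by the CMV promoter, a strong constitutive viral promoter widely used for high-level expression in cultured mammalian cells. The backbone supplies a Myc epitope tag fused to the N terminus of the fragment, which allows the protein to be detected by western blot or immunofluorescence and recovered by immunoprecipitation with anti-Myc antibodies. The polyadenylation signal and other backbone elements are not listed, the cloning method is recorded as unknown, and no feature table is provided.

The stated purpose is simply to express this N-terminal region of XPLN. The associated study describes XPLN as an endogenous inhibitor of mTORC2, so a tagged truncation of this kind fits domain-mapping work, for example comparing isolated regions of XPLN with the full-length protein in binding or signalling assays. The record does not state which specific activity was assigned to the N125 fragment.
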