>Addgene plasmid #73378 | pCMV-Myc-XPLN aa1-125 (N125) | addgene partial sequence | sequence record 142512 | LNCX 5'-AGCTCGTTTAGTGAACCGTCAGATC-3'
TTTGACCTCCATAGAAGACACCGGGACCGATCCAGCCTCCGGACTCTAGAGGATCCGGTACTAGAGGAAC
TGAAAAACCAGAAAGTTAACTGGTAAGTTTAGTCTTTTTGTCTTTTATTTCAGGTCCCGGATCCGGTGGT
GGTGCAAATCAAAGAACTGCTCCTCAGTGGATGTTGCCTTTACTTCTAGGCCTGTACGGAAGTGTTACTT
CTGCTCTAAAAGCTGCGGAATTGTACCCGCGGGCCCACCATGGCATCAATGCAGAAGCTGATCTCAGAGG
AGGACCTGCTTATGGCCATGGATATCCCGGGATGGAGGCCCGAATTCATGGTGGCCAAGGATTACCCCTT
CTACCTCACGGTCAAGAGAGCGAACTGCAGCCTGGAGCTACCCCCGGCCAGCGGTCCGGCCAAGGACGCT
GAGGAGCCTAGTAATAAACGGGTCAAACCCCTTTCCCGAGTCACGTCGCTAGCAAACCTCATCCCGCCCG
TGAAGGCCACGCCATTAAAGCGCTTCAGTCAAACCCTGCAGCGCTCCATTAGCTTCCGCAGTGAGAGCCG
CCCTGACATCCTCGCCCCCCGACCCTGGTCCAGAAATGCCGCCCCCTCGAGCACGAAACGGAGAGATAGC
AAGCTGTGGAGTGAGACCTTCGATGTGTGCGTCAATCAGATGCTTACATCCAAGGAAATCAAACGTCAGG
AGTGAGCGGTCGACCGAGATCTCTCGAGGTACCGCGGCCGCGGGGATCCAGACATGATAAGATACATTGA
TGAGTTTGGACAAACCACAACTAGAATGCAGTGAAAAAAATGCTTTATTTGTGAA
