>Addgene plasmid #73378 | pCMV-Myc-XPLN aa1-125 (N125) | addgene partial sequence | sequence record 142514 | EBV-rev 5'-GTGGTTTGTCCAAACTCATC-3'
CCGCGGCCGCGGTACCTCGAGAGATCTCGGTCGACCGCTCACTCCTGACGTTTGATTTCCTTGGATGTAA
GCATCTGATTGACGCACACATCGAAGGTCTCACTCCACAGCTTGCTATCTCTCCGTTTCGTGCTCGAGGG
GGCGGCATTTCTGGACCAGGGTCGGGGGGCGAGGATGTCAGGGCGGCTCTCACTGCGGAAGCTAATGGAG
CGCTGCAGGGTTTGACTGAAGCGCTTTAATGGCGTGGCCTTCACGGGCGGGATGAGGTTTGCTAGCGACG
TGACTCGGGAAAGGGGTTTGACCCGTTTATTACTAGGCTCCTCAGCGTCCTTGGCCGGACCGCTGGCCGG
GGGTAGCTCCAGGCTGCAGTTCGCTCTCTTGACCGTGAGGTAGAAGGGGTAATCCTTGGCCACCATGAAT
TCGGGCCTCCATCCCGGGATATCCATGGCCATAAGCAGGTCCTCCTCTGAGATCAGCTTCTGCATTGATG
CCATGGTGGGCCCGCGGGTACAATTCCGCAGCTTTTAGAGCAGAAGTAACACTTCCGTACAGGCCTAGAA
GTAAAGGCAACATCCACTGAGGAGCAGTTCTTTGATTTGCACCACCACCGGATCCGGGACCTGAAATAAA
AGACAAAAAGACTAAACTTACCAGTTAACTTTCTGGTTTTTCAGTTCCTCTAGTACCGGATCCTCTAGAG
TCCGGA
